Addgene plasmid #59978: pSuper.Retro.Puro-PKN1 shRNA 4
Purpose: Knockdown of PKN1
Depositing lab: Debu Chakravarti. Depositing organization: Northwestern University. Publication: A role for WDR5 in integrating threonine 11 phosphorylation to lysine 4 methylation on histone H3 during androgen signaling and in prostate cancer. Kim JY, Banerjee T, Vinckevicius A, Luo Q, Parker JB, Baker MR, Radhakrishnan I, Wei JJ, Barish GD, Chakravarti D. Mol Cell. 2014 May 22;54(4):613-25. doi: 10.1016/j.molcel.2014.03.043. Epub 2014 May 1. PubMed 24793694.
Backbone
  Vector backbone: pSuper.Retro.Puro
  Backbone manufacturer: OligoEngine
  Backbone size w/o insert (bp): 6349
  Total vector size (bp): 6709
  Vector type: Retroviral
  Selectable markers: Puromycin
Growth in bacteria
  Bacterial resistance: Ampicillin, 100 μg/mL
  Growth temperature: 37°C
  Growth strain: DH5alpha
  Copy number: High Copy
Gene/Insert
  Gene/Insert name: PKN1 shRNA
  gRNA/shRNA sequence: CGAGAGAGATGCAGAAGAT
  Species: H. sapiens (human)
  Cloning method: Restriction Enzyme; 5′ cloning site BglII (unknown if destroyed); 3′ cloning site HindIII (unknown if destroyed)
  Sequencing primers: 5′ CGAACGCTGACGTCATC; 3′ GGAAGCCTTGGCTTTTG
Terms and licenses: Academic/Nonprofit Terms; Industry Terms: Not Available to Industry
How to cite: pSuper.Retro.Puro-PKN1 shRNA 4 was a gift from Debu Chakravarti (Addgene plasmid # 59978 ; http://n2t.net/addgene:59978 ; RRID:Addgene_59978)
