[The description below was written by a language model from this plasmid's Addgene catalogue record.]
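Description:
pSuper.Retro.Puro-PKN1 shRNA 4 is a retroviral RNA-interference vector built on the commercial pSuper.Retro.Puro backbone and designed to knock down human PKN1. The backbone is listed as 6349 bp and the complete plasmid as 6709 bp. It is maintained in E. coli as a high-copy plasmid under ampicillin selection, and it carries a puromycin marker so that transduced mammalian cells can be selected and stable knockdown populations established.

The payload is a short hairpin RNA cassette built around a 19-nucleotide target sequence against H. sapiens PKN1, inserted by restriction cloning between the BglII and HindIII sites of the backbone; the record does not say whether those sites survived cloning. No feature table accompanies the entry, and the catalogue fields do not name the promoter or the viral elements. Vectors of the pSuper family generally express the hairpin from the RNA polymerase III H1 promoter, producing a transcript that folds back on itself and is processed by the cellular RNAi machinery into an siRNA directed against the target mRNA. Retroviral vectors of this type place the cassette between long terminal repeats with a packaging signal, so the plasmid can be introduced into a packaging cell line to make replication-defective virus that integrates into dividing target cells.

The "4" in the name suggests it is one of several hairpins against the same gene. The associated publication concerns histone H3 threonine 11 phosphorylation, WDR5 and lysine 4 methylation during androgen signalling in prostate cancer, which is consistent with using the construct to deplete the PKN1 kinase in that setting.
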