>Addgene plasmid #59978 | pSuper.Retro.Puro-PKN1 shRNA 4 | addgene partial sequence | sequence record 97995 | pBABE5 5'-CTTTATCCAGCCCTCAC-3'
GATCGATCTCTCGAGGTCGACGGTATCGATAAGCTTAAAAACGAGAGAGATGCAGAAGATTCTCTTGAAA
TCTTCTGCATCTCTCTCGGGGGATCTGTGGTCTCATACAGAACTTATAAGATTCCCAAATCCAAAGACAT
TTCACGTTTATGGTGATTTCCCAGAACACATAGCGACATGCAAATATTGCAGGGCGCCACTCCCCTGTCC
CTCACAGCCATCTTCCTGCCAGGGCGCACGCGCGCTGGGTGTTCCCGCCTAGTGACACTGGGCCCGCGAT
TCCTTGGAGCGGGTTGATGACGTCAGCGTTCGAATTCTACCGGGTAGGGGAGGCGCTTTTCCCAAGGCAG
TCTGGAGCATGCGCTTTAGCAGCCCCGCTGGGCACTTGGCGCTACACAAGTGGCCTCTGGCCTCGCACAC
ATTCCACATCCACCGGTAGGCGCCAACCGGCTCCGTTCTTTGGTGGCCCCTTCGCGCCACCTTCTACTCC
TCCCCTAGTCAGGAAGTTCCCCCCCGCCCCGCAGCTCGCGTCGTGCAGGACGTGACAAATGGAAGTAGCA
CGTCTCACTAGTCTCGTGCAGATGGACAGCACCGCTGAGCAATGGAAGCGGGTAGGCCTTTGGGGCAGCG
GCCAATAGCAGCTTTGCTCCTTCGCTTTCTGGGCTCAGAGGCTGGGAAGGGGTGGGTCCGGGGGCGGGCT
CAGGGGCGGGCTCAGGGGCGGGGCGGGCGCCCGAAGGTCCTCCGGAGGCCCGGCATTCTG
