>Addgene plasmid #59978 | pSuper.Retro.Puro-PKN1 shRNA 4 | addgene partial sequence | sequence record 97998 | H1 5'-tcgctatgtgttctgggaaa-3'
GTCTTTGGATTTGGGAATCTTATAAGTTCTGTATGAGACCACAGATCCCCCGAGAGAGATGCAGAAGATT
TCAAGAGAATCTTCTGCATCTCTCTCGTTTTTAAGCTTATCGATACCGTCGACCTCGAGAGATCGATCTA
ATTCCGGCGCCTAGAGAAGGAGTGAGGGCTGGATAAAGGGAGGATCGAGGCGGGGTCGAACGAGGAGGTT
CAAGGGGGAGAGACGGGGCGGATGGAGGAAGAGGAGGCGGAGGCTTAGGGTGTACAAAGGGCTTGACCCA
GGGAGGGGGGTCAAAAGCCAAGGCTTCCCAGGTCACGATGTAGGGGACCTGGTCTGGGTGTCCATGCGGG
CCAGGTGAAAAGACCTTGATCTTAAC
